Addgene plasmid #83272: pAD-CMV-Caveolin1-CMV-GFP
Purpose: Adenoviral expression of Caveolin1 with co-expression of GFP
Depositing lab: Andrew Brooks. Depositing organization: University of Queensland. Publication: Caveolin-1 is necessary for hepatic oxidative lipid metabolism: evidence for crosstalk between caveolin-1 and bile acid signaling. Fernandez-Rojo MA, Gongora M, Fitzsimmons RL, Martel N, Martin SD, Nixon SJ, Brooks AJ, Ikonomopoulou MP, Martin S, Lo HP, Myers SA, Restall C, Ferguson C, Pilch PF, McGee SL, Anderson RL, Waters MJ, Hancock JF, Grimmond SM, Muscat GE, Parton RG. Cell Rep. 2013 Jul 25;4(2):238-47. doi: 10.1016/j.celrep.2013.06.017. Epub 2013 Jul 11. PubMed 23850288.
Backbone
  Vector backbone: pAD/CMV/V5-DEST
  Backbone manufacturer: Invitrogen
  Vector type: Adenoviral
Growth in bacteria
  Bacterial resistance: Ampicillin, 100 μg/mL
  Growth temperature: 37°C
  Growth strain: NEB Stable
  Copy number: Unknown
Gene/Insert 1
  Gene/Insert name: CAV1 (alt name: caveolin 1)
  Species: H. sapiens (human)
  Entrez Gene: CAV1 (a.k.a. BSCL3, CGL3, LCCNS, MSTP085, PPH3, VIP21)
  Promoter: CMV
  Cloning method: Gateway Cloning
  Sequencing primers: 5′ T7; 3′ SV40pA-R (5'-GAAATTTGTGATGCTATTGC-3')
Gene/Insert 2
  Gene/Insert name: eGFP
  Species: jellyfish
  Promoter: CMV
  Cloning method: Gateway Cloning
  Sequencing primers: 5′ LNCX (5'-AGCTCGTTTAGTGAACCGTCAGATC-3'); 3′ TK-pA-R2 (5'-GGTGGGGAAAAGGAAGAAAC-3')
Terms and licenses: Academic/Nonprofit Terms; Industry Terms: Not Available to Industry
How to cite: pAD-CMV-Caveolin1-CMV-GFP was a gift from Andrew Brooks (Addgene plasmid # 83272 ; http://n2t.net/addgene:83272 ; RRID:Addgene_83272)
