[The description below was written by a language model from this plasmid's Addgene catalogue record and pLannotate feature annotations shown in this document.]
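Description:
pAD-CMV-Caveolin1-CMV-GFP is a roughly 36.6 kb adenoviral expression plasmid built on the Invitrogen pAD/CMV/V5-DEST Gateway destination backbone. It carries most of a human adenovirus serotype 5 genome: the annotated features include the two Ad5 inverted terminal repeats, the Ψ packaging signal, the replication genes (polymerase, preterminal protein, DNA-binding protein), the VA RNAs, the late structural genes (hexon, penton base, fiber, protein IX and others), the E4 open reading frames and part of E3. No E1 coding sequence is annotated; the expression cassette lies just after the left ITR and Ψ, where E1 would normally be, consistent with a replication-defective vector that needs an E1-complementing producer line. The bacterial portion, a high-copy ColE1/pUC-type origin and an ampicillin resistance gene, sits between the two ITRs and outside the viral genome.

The payload lies between attB1 and attB2 sites left by Gateway recombination and holds two independent transcription units. The backbone CMV enhancer/promoter, followed by a T7 promoter, drives caveolin-1, which is terminated by an SV40 polyadenylation signal. A second CMV enhancer/promoter then drives EGFP, which appears to rely on the backbone's HSV TK polyadenylation signal beyond attB2. A V5 tag is annotated downstream of attB2, but the record does not show whether it is fused to anything. The catalogue lists the insert as human CAV1, whereas the automated annotation best matched the coding sequence to the dog caveolin-1 protein entry, so the species of origin is worth confirming. The construct is intended for producing adenovirus that overexpresses caveolin-1 in transduced mammalian cells, with GFP marking them. The associated publication concerns caveolin-1 in hepatic lipid metabolism and bile acid signalling.
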