Features (pLannotate 1.2.2; 50 found; start..end, strand, type, name):
     41..82      +  CDS            V5 tag: epitope tag from simian virus 5
    166..214     +  polyA_signal   HSV TK poly(A) signal: herpes simplex virus thymidine kinase polyadenylation signal (Cole and Stacy, 1985)
    496..915     +  CDS            IX: CAP9_ADE05 - Experimental evidence at protein level: Swiss-Prot protein existence level 1. Structural component of the virion that acts as a cement protein on the capsid exterior and forms triskelion structures consisting of three molecules that stabilize three hexon trimers at the center of each icosahedral facet and fixes the peripentonal hexons. Dispensable for assembly. During virus entry, recruits the anterograde motor kinesin-1 to the capsid docked at the nuclear pore complex thereby subjecting the docked capsid to a pulling force. The resulting tension leads to capsid disruption, disper
   1002..2231    -  CDS            IVa2 (fragment): PKG1_ADEM1 - Protein inferred from homology: Swiss-Prot protein existence level 3. Component of the packaging machinery which encapsidates the viral DNA into preformed capsids and transcriptional activator of the viral major late promoter (MLP). Binds, along with packaging proteins 2 and 3, to the specific packaging sequence on the left end of viral genomic DNA and displays ATPase activity thereby providing the power stroke of the packaging machinery. The activity of packaging protein IVa2 is stimulated by protein 33K which acts as a terminase. May be the protein that pumps DNA into the capsid
   2087..5254    -  CDS            POL: DPOL_ADE05 - Experimental evidence at protein level: Swiss-Prot protein existence level 1. Eukaryotic-type DNA polymerase involved in viral genomic replication. DNA synthesis is protein primed, and acts in a strand displacement replication. Assembles in complex with viral pTP, DBP, host NFIA and host POU2F1/OCT1 on viral origin of replication. The polymerase covalently transfers dCMP onto pTP, thereby initiating complementary strand synthesis. From Human adenovirus C serotype 5 (HAdV-5) (Human adenovirus 5).
   5473..7476    -  CDS            PTP: TERM_ADE05 - Experimental evidence at protein level: Swiss-Prot protein existence level 1. Protein covalently bound to the viral DNA that acts as a primer for viral genomic replication by DNA strand displacement. Assembles on the viral origin of replication in an initiation complex with viral polymerase, DBP, host NFIA and host POU2F1/OCT1. During initiation, the polymerase covalently couples the first dCTP with Ser- 580 of pTP. The terminal protein stimulates the template activity over 20 fold compared to protein-free templates. Neo-synthesized viral genomes are linked to two preterminal prot
   7507..7663    +  ncRNA          VA: Accession: RF00102 - VA RNA
   7762..7919    +  ncRNA          VA: Accession: RF00102 - VA RNA
   7937..9181    +  CDS            L1: PKG3_ADE05 - Experimental evidence at protein level: Swiss-Prot protein existence level 1. Involved in viral genome packaging through its interaction with packaging proteins 1 and 2. After proteolytic cleavage by adenovirus protease, L1 52/55k protein is removed from the capsid during viral maturation. From Human adenovirus C serotype 5 (HAdV-5) (Human adenovirus 5).
   9205..10959   +  CDS            CAP3_ADE05: Experimental evidence at protein level: Swiss-Prot protein existence level 1. Structural component of the virion that acts as a cement protein on the capsid exterior and which mediates the interactions between the hexons, including the peripentonal hexons, and reaches all the way to the penton vertices. Two hexon linking proteins IIIa, one from each facet, stabilize the unique edge interface between a pair of facets. As the virus enters the host cell, hexon linking proteins IIIa are shed concomitant with virion acidification in the endosome. During virus assembly, seems to play a role in the s
  11044..12756   +  CDS            L2: CAPSP_ADE05 - Experimental evidence at protein level: Swiss-Prot protein existence level 1. Major capsid protein that self-associates to form penton base pentamers, each in the shape of a pentagon, situated at the 12 vertices of the pseudo T=25 capsid. Involved in virus secondary attachment to host cell after initial attachment by the fiber protein. Binds host integrin heterodimer ITGAV-ITGB5 (alphaV-beta5) thereby triggering clathrin-mediated endocytosis of virions. Mediates initial virus attachment to CXADR-negative cells. Binding to integrins ITGAV-ITGB5 also seems to induce macropinocytosi
  12766..13359   +  CDS            L2: NP_ADE02 - Experimental evidence at protein level: Swiss-Prot protein existence level 1. Plays a role in the inhibition of host immune response within the nucleus. Interacts with cellular nucleosomes and immobilizes the host immune danger signal HMGB1 on chromatin. In turn, prevents HMGB1 release out of the cell and thus decreases inflammation. Plays also a role in the wrapping and condensation of the viral DNA. May also promote viral genome import into the nucleus. From Human adenovirus C serotype 2 (HAdV-2) (Human adenovirus 2).
  13432..14535   +  CDS            L2: CORE5_ADE05 - Experimental evidence at protein level: Swiss-Prot protein existence level 1. Associates loosely with the viral DNA to form an outer shell around the nucleoprotein-DNA complex and links it with the capsid by binding the endosome lysis protein. Dissociates from the viral genome during entry. Might be involved in nuclear capsid assembly of the viral particles through its association with NPM1/nucleophosmin. From Human adenovirus C serotype 5 (HAdV-5) (Human adenovirus 5).
  14566..14805   +  CDS            COR10_ADE02: Experimental evidence at protein level: Swiss-Prot protein existence level 1. [Pre-core protein X]: Interacts with the viral DNA and aids in tightly condensing it within the capsid. Cleavage of pre-core protein X may serve to partially relax this structure within the mature virion prior to its entry into the nucleus. From Human adenovirus C serotype 2 (HAdV-2) (Human adenovirus 2).
  14891..15640   +  CDS            L3: CAP6_ADE05 - Experimental evidence at protein level: Swiss-Prot protein existence level 1. [Protease cofactor]: Cofactor that activates the viral protease. Binds to viral protease in a 1:1 ratio. From Human adenovirus C serotype 5 (HAdV-5) (Human adenovirus 5).
  15729..18584   +  CDS            L3 (sequence partly withheld): CAPSH_ADE05 - Experimental evidence at protein level: Swiss-Prot protein existence level 1. Major capsid protein that self-associates to form 240 hexon trimers, each in the shape of a hexagon, building most of the pseudo T=25 capsid. Assembled into trimeric units with the help of the chaperone shutoff protein. Transported by pre-protein VI to the nucleus where it associates with other structural proteins to form an empty capsid. Might be involved, through its interaction with host dyneins, in the intracellular microtubule-dependent transport of incoming viral capsid to the nucleus. From Human
  18620..19231   +  CDS            L3: PRO_ADE05 - Experimental evidence at transcript level: Swiss-Prot protein existence level 2. Cleaves viral precursor proteins (pTP, pIIIa, pVI, pVII, pVIII, and pX) inside newly assembled particles giving rise to mature virions. Protease complexed to its cofactor slides along the viral DNA to specifically locate and cleave the viral precursors. Mature virions have a weakened organization compared to the unmature virions, thereby facilitating subsequent uncoating. Without maturation, the particle lacks infectivity and is unable to uncoat. Late in adenovirus infection, in the cytoplasm, may part
  19333..20919   -  CDS            DBP: DNB2_ADE05 - Experimental evidence at protein level: Swiss-Prot protein existence level 1. Plays a role in the elongation phase of viral strand displacement replication by unwinding the template in an ATP- independent fashion, employing its capacity to form multimers. Also enhances the rate of initiation. Released from template upon second strand synthesis. Assembles in complex with viral pTP, viral pol, host NFIA and host POU2F1/OCT1 on viral origin of replication. Covers the whole ssDNA genome during synthesis. The complementary strand synthesis induces its relese from DNA template. May inhi
  20948..23368   +  CDS            L4: SHUT_ADE05 - Experimental evidence at protein level: Swiss-Prot protein existence level 1. Protein that inhibits host translation while promoting late viral translation by ribosome shunting. Blocks host cap-dependent translation by binding to eIF4G, displacing MKNK1 from cap initiation complexes and preventing EIF4E phosphorylation. Binds to the tripartite leader sequence of viral late mRNAs and recruits host eIF4G, PABPC1/poly-A binding protein and 40S ribosomes subunits on viral mRNAs, allowing ribosome shunting and efficient translation of late viral mRNAs even though conventional translati
  23581..23964   +  CDS            SF33K_ADE02 (fragment): Experimental evidence at protein level: Swiss-Prot protein existence level 1. Probably functions as the small terminase that is part of the molecular motor that translocates genomic DNA in empty capsid during DNA packaging. This motor is located at a unique vertex and comprises at least the IVa2 ATPase, the small terminase 33K and probably a portal. Forms a ring-like structure of about 17 nm in which genomic DNA is translocated into the capsid. Stimulates IVa2 ATPase activity in the presence of the viral genome. Once the DNA is packaged, the terminase detaches: the 33K protein is present in th
  24055..24735   +  CDS            L4: CAP8_ADE02 - Experimental evidence at protein level: Swiss-Prot protein existence level 1. [Hexon-linking protein-C]: Structural component of the virion that acts as a cement protein on the capsid interior and which glue the peripentonal hexons and group-of-nine hexons together. From Human adenovirus C serotype 2 (HAdV-2) (Human adenovirus 2).
  24739..25059   +  CDS            E312_ADE02: Experimental evidence at protein level: Swiss-Prot protein existence level 1. From Human adenovirus C serotype 2 (HAdV-2) (Human adenovirus 2).
  25474..25839   +  CDS            E3145_ADE02: Experimental evidence at protein level: Swiss-Prot protein existence level 1. May prevent Nf-kappaB activation by immune signals like Tumor necrosis factor, presumably by inhibiting NFKB1 dimer DNA-binding. May act directly at the TNF receptor to inhibit signaling. From Human adenovirus C serotype 2 (HAdV-2) (Human adenovirus 2).
  25870..26034   -  CDS            UXP_ADE05 (fragment): Experimental evidence at transcript level: Swiss-Prot protein existence level 2. Might play a role in viral replication since it is associated with viral replication centers. Seems to have an effect on DBP localization. From Human adenovirus C serotype 5 (HAdV-5) (Human adenovirus 5).
  26045..27787   +  CDS            SPIKE_ADE05: Experimental evidence at protein level: Swiss-Prot protein existence level 1. Forms spikes that protrude from each vertex of the icosahedral capsid. Interacts with host coxsackievirus and adenovirus receptor CXADR located at the cell tight junctions to provide virion initial attachment to target cell. The fiber protein binds to CXADR with a higher affinity than CXADR binds to itself, thereby blocking the cell-cell adhesion function of CXADR dimers and leading to local disruption of the tight junction. Fiber protein present on neo- synthesized particles may thus disrupt the junctional integrity
  27920..27997   -  CDS            E417_ADE03: Protein predicted: Swiss-Prot protein existence level 4. From Human adenovirus B serotype 3 (HAdV-3) (Human adenovirus 3).
  28199..29080   -  CDS            E434_ADE02: Experimental evidence at protein level: Swiss-Prot protein existence level 1. Plays a major role to prevent cellular inhibition of viral genome replication by nuclear bodies. Assembles an SCF-like E3 ubiquitin ligase complex based on the cellular proteins ELOB, ELOC, CUL5 and RBX1, in cooperation with viral E1B-55K. This viral RING-type ligase ubiquitinates cellular substrates prior to proteasomal degradation: p53/TP53, LIG4, MRE11-RAD50-NBS1 (MRN) complex, ITGA3, DAXX and BLM. From Human adenovirus C serotype 2 (HAdV-2) (Human adenovirus 2).
  29359..29706   -  CDS            E411_ADE05: Experimental evidence at protein level: Swiss-Prot protein existence level 1. From Human adenovirus C serotype 5 (HAdV-5) (Human adenovirus 5).
  29706..30095   -  CDS            E4RF2_ADE02: Protein predicted: Swiss-Prot protein existence level 4. From Human adenovirus C serotype 2 (HAdV-2) (Human adenovirus 2).
  30146..30529   -  CDS            E4RF1_ADE02: Experimental evidence at protein level: Swiss-Prot protein existence level 1. May modulate tight-junctions functions of infected cells through interactions with PDZ proteins. E4 ORF1 has ben show for Adenovirus 9 to interact with protein involved in tight junction regulation. May play a role in mTOR activation by activating PI3- kinase, thus overriding cellular checkpoint for translation. From Human adenovirus C serotype 2 (HAdV-2) (Human adenovirus 2).
  30839..30941   -  repeat_region  ITR: inverted terminal repeat of human adenovirus serotype 5 inverted
  30995..31119   +  CDS            TcR (fragment): tetracycline efflux protein; tet; confers resistance to tetracycline
  31165..31753   -  rep_origin     ori: high-copy-number ColE1/pMB1/pBR322/pUC origin of replication
  31905..32765   -  CDS            AmpR: β-lactamase; bla; confers resistance to ampicillin, carbenicillin, and related antibiotics
  32766..32870   -  promoter       AmpR promoter: bla
  33029..33131   +  repeat_region  ITR: inverted terminal repeat of human adenovirus serotype 5 inverted
  33219..33369   +  misc_signal    Ad5 Ψ: packaging signal for adenovirus serotype 5
  33552..33604   -  misc_feature   bom (fragment): basis of mobility region from pBR322
  33759..34138   +  enhancer       CMV enhancer: human cytomegalovirus immediate early enhancer
  34139..34342   +  promoter       CMV promoter: human cytomegalovirus (CMV) immediate early promoter
  34338..34371   +  LTR            5' LTR (truncated) (fragment): truncated 5' long terminal repeat (LTR) from HIV-1
  34387..34405   +  promoter       T7 promoter: promoter for bacteriophage T7 RNA polymerase
  34435..34459   +  protein_bind   attB1: mutant version of attB; recombination site for the Gateway® BP reaction BP Clonase™
  34460..34993   +  CDS            CAV1: CAV1_CANLF - Also known as CAV. Experimental evidence at protein level: Swiss-Prot protein existence level 1. May act as a scaffolding protein within caveolar membranes. Forms a stable heterooligomeric complex with CAV2 that targets to lipid rafts and drives caveolae formation. Mediates the recruitment of CAVIN proteins (CAVIN1/2/3/4) to the caveolae (By similarity). Interacts directly with G-protein alpha subunits and can functionally regulate their activity (By similarity). Involved in the costimulatory signal essential for T-cell receptor (TCR)-mediated T-cell activation. Its binding to DPP
  35037..35121   +  CDS            large T antigen (fragment): large T antigen from SV40 (simian virus 40)
  35144..35265   +  polyA_signal   SV40 poly(A) signal: SV40 polyadenylation signal
  35351..35654   +  enhancer       CMV enhancer: human cytomegalovirus immediate early enhancer
  35655..35858   +  promoter       CMV promoter: human cytomegalovirus (CMV) immediate early promoter
  35903..36622   +  CDS            EGFP: the original enhanced GFP (Yang et al., 1996) mammalian codon-optimized
  36623..15      -  protein_bind   attB2 (across the origin): mutant version of attB; recombination site for the Gateway® BP reaction BP Clonase™
>Addgene plasmid #83272 | pAD-CMV-Caveolin1-CMV-GFP | addgene full sequence | sequence record 173255 | Addgene NGS Result
CTTGTACAAAGTGGTTGATCTAGAGGGCCCGCGGTTCGAAGGTAAGCCTATCCCTAACCCTCTCCTCGGT
CTCGATTCTACGCGTACCGGTTAGTAATGAGTTTAAACGGGGGAGGCTAACTGAAACACGGAAGGAGACA
ATACCGGAAGGAACCCGCGCTATGACGGCAATAAAAAGACAGAATAAAACGCACGGGTGTTGGGTCGTTT
GTTCATAAACGCGGGGTTCGGTCCCAGGGCTGGCACTCTGTCGATACCCCACCGAGACCCCATTGGGGCC
AATACGCCCGCGTTTCTTCCTTTTCCCCACCCCACCCCCCAAGTTCGGGTGAAGGCCCAGGGCTCGCAGC
CAACGTCGGGGCGGCAGGCCCTGCCATAGCAGATCCGATTCGACAGATCACTGAAATGTGTGGGCGTGGC
TTAAGGGTGGGAAAGAATATATAAGGTGGGGGTCTTATGTAGTTTTGTATCTGTTTTGCAGCAGCCGCCG
CCGCCATGAGCACCAACTCGTTTGATGGAAGCATTGTGAGCTCATATTTGACAACGCGCATGCCCCCATG
GGCCGGGGTGCGTCAGAATGTGATGGGCTCCAGCATTGATGGTCGCCCCGTCCTGCCCGCAAACTCTACT
ACCTTGACCTACGAGACCGTGTCTGGAACGCCGTTGGAGACTGCAGCCTCCGCCGCCGCTTCAGCCGCTG
CAGCCACCGCCCGCGGGATTGTGACTGACTTTGCTTTCCTGAGCCCGCTTGCAAGCAGTGCAGCTTCCCG
TTCATCCGCCCGCGATGACAAGTTGACGGCTCTTTTGGCACAATTGGATTCTTTGACCCGGGAACTTAAT
GTCGTTTCTCAGCAGCTGTTGGATCTGCGCCAGCAGGTTTCTGCCCTGAAGGCTTCCTCCCCTCCCAATG
CGGTTTAAAACATAAATAAAAAACCAGACTCTGTTTGGATTTGGATCAAGCAAGTGTCTTGCTGTCTTTA
TTTAGGGGTTTTGCGCGCGCGGTAGGCCCGGGACCAGCGGTCTCGGTCGTTGAGGGTCCTGTGTATTTTT
TCCAGGACGTGGTAAAGGTGACTCTGGATGTTCAGATACATGGGCATAAGCCCGTCTCTGGGGTGGAGGT
AGCACCACTGCAGAGCTTCATGCTGCGGGGTGGTGTTGTAGATGATCCAGTCGTAGCAGGAGCGCTGGGC
GTGGTGCCTAAAAATGTCTTTCAGTAGCAAGCTGATTGCCAGGGGCAGGCCCTTGGTGTAAGTGTTTACA
AAGCGGTTAAGCTGGGATGGGTGCATACGTGGGGATATGAGATGCATCTTGGACTGTATTTTTAGGTTGG
CTATGTTCCCAGCCATATCCCTCCGGGGATTCATGTTGTGCAGAACCACCAGCACAGTGTATCCGGTGCA
CTTGGGAAATTTGTCATGTAGCTTAGAAGGAAATGCGTGGAAGAACTTGGAGACGCCCTTGTGACCTCCA
AGATTTTCCATGCATTCGTCCATAATGATGGCAATGGGCCCACGGGCGGCGGCCTGGGCGAAGATATTTC
TGGGATCACTAACGTCATAGTTGTGTTCCAGGATGAGATCGTCATAGGCCATTTTTACAAAGCGCGGGCG
GAGGGTGCCAGACTGCGGTATAATGGTTCCATCCGGCCCAGGGGCGTAGTTACCCTCACAGATTTGCATT
TCCCACGCTTTGAGTTCAGATGGGGGGATCATGTCTACCTGCGGGGCGATGAAGAAAACGGTTTCCGGGG
TAGGGGAGATCAGCTGGGAAGAAAGCAGGTTCCTGAGCAGCTGCGACTTACCGCAGCCGGTGGGCCCGTA
AATCACACCTATTACCGGCTGCAACTGGTAGTTAAGAGAGCTGCAGCTGCCGTCATCCCTGAGCAGGGGG
GCCACTTCGTTAAGCATGTCCCTGACTCGCATGTTTTCCCTGACCAAATCCGCCAGAAGGCGCTCGCCGC
CCAGCGATAGCAGTTCTTGCAAGGAAGCAAAGTTTTTCAACGGTTTGAGACCGTCCGCCGTAGGCATGCT
TTTGAGCGTTTGACCAAGCAGTTCCAGGCGGTCCCACAGCTCGGTCACCTGCTCTACGGCATCTCGATCC
AGCATATCTCCTCGTTTCGCGGGTTGGGGCGGCTTTCGCTGTACGGCAGTAGTCGGTGCTCGTCCAGACG
GGCCAGGGTCATGTCTTTCCACGGGCGCAGGGTCCTCGTCAGCGTAGTCTGGGTCACGGTGAAGGGGTGC
GCTCCGGGCTGCGCGCTGGCCAGGGTGCGCTTGAGGCTGGTCCTGCTGGTGCTGAAGCGCTGCCGGTCTT
CGCCCTGCGCGTCGGCCAGGTAGCATTTGACCATGGTGTCATAGTCCAGCCCCTCCGCGGCGTGGCCCTT
GGCGCGCAGCTTGCCCTTGGAGGAGGCGCCGCACGAGGGGCAGTGCAGACTTTTGAGGGCGTAGAGCTTG
GGCGCGAGAAATACCGATTCCGGGGAGTAGGCATCCGCGCCGCAGGCCCCGCAGACGGTCTCGCATTCCA
CGAGCCAGGTGAGCTCTGGCCGTTCGGGGTCAAAAACCAGGTTTCCCCCATGCTTTTTGATGCGTTTCTT
ACCTCTGGTTTCCATGAGCCGGTGTCCACGCTCGGTGACGAAAAGGCTGTCCGTGTCCCCGTATACAGAC
TTGAGAGGCCTGTCCTCGAGCGGTGTTCCGCGGTCCTCCTCGTATAGAAACTCGGACCACTCTGAGACAA
AGGCTCGCGTCCAGGCCAGCACGAAGGAGGCTAAGTGGGAGGGGTAGCGGTCGTTGTCCACTAGGGGGTC
CACTCGCTCCAGGGTGTGAAGACACATGTCGCCCTCTTCGGCATCAAGGAAGGTGATTGGTTTGTAGGTG
TAGGCCACGTGACCGGGTGTTCCTGAAGGGGGGCTATAAAAGGGGGTGGGGGCGCGTTCGTCCTCACTCT
CTTCCGCATCGCTGTCTGCGAGGGCCAGCTGTTGGGGTGAGTACTCCCTCTGAAAAGCGGGCATGACTTC
TGCGCTAAGATTGTCAGTTTCCAAAAACGAGGAGGATTTGATATTCACCTGGCCCGCGGTGATGCCTTTG
AGGGTGGCCGCATCCATCTGGTCAGAAAAGACAATCTTTTTGTTGTCAAGCTTGGTGGCAAACGACCCGT
AGAGGGCGTTGGACAGCAACTTGGCGATGGAGCGCAGGGTTTGGTTTTTGTCGCGATCGGCGCGCTCCTT
GGCCGCGATGTTTAGCTGCACGTATTCGCGCGCAACGCACCGCCATTCGGGAAAGACGGTGGTGCGCTCG
TCGGGCACCAGGTGCACGCGCCAACCGCGGTTGTGCAGGGTGACAAGGTCAACGCTGGTGGCTACCTCTC
CGCGTAGGCGCTCGTTGGTCCAGCAGAGGCGGCCGCCCTTGCGCGAGCAGAATGGCGGTAGGGGGTCTAG
CTGCGTCTCGTCCGGGGGGTCTGCGTCCACGGTAAAGACCCCGGGCAGCAGGCGCGCGTCGAAGTAGTCT
ATCTTGCATCCTTGCAAGTCTAGCGCCTGCTGCCATGCGCGGGCGGCAAGCGCGCGCTCGTATGGGTTGA
GTGGGGGACCCCATGGCATGGGGTGGGTGAGCGCGGAGGCGTACATGCCGCAAATGTCGTAAACGTAGAG
GGGCTCTCTGAGTATTCCAAGATATGTAGGGTAGCATCTTCCACCGCGGATGCTGGCGCGCACGTAATCG
TATAGTTCGTGCGAGGGAGCGAGGAGGTCGGGACCGAGGTTGCTACGGGCGGGCTGCTCTGCTCGGAAGA
CTATCTGCCTGAAGATGGCATGTGAGTTGGATGATATGGTTGGACGCTGGAAGACGTTGAAGCTGGCGTC
TGTGAGACCTACCGCGTCACGCACGAAGGAGGCGTAGGAGTCGCGCAGCTTGTTGACCAGCTCGGCGGTG
ACCTGCACGTCTAGGGCGCAGTAGTCCAGGGTTTCCTTGATGATGTCATACTTATCCTGTCCCTTTTTTT
TCCACAGCTCGCGGTTGAGGACAAACTCTTCGCGGTCTTTCCAGTACTCTTGGATCGGAAACCCGTCGGC
CTCCGAACGGTAAGAGCCTAGCATGTAGAACTGGTTGACGGCCTGGTAGGCGCAGCATCCCTTTTCTACG
GGTAGCGCGTATGCCTGCGCGGCCTTCCGGAGCGAGGTGTGGGTGAGCGCAAAGGTGTCCCTGACCATGA
CTTTGAGGTACTGGTATTTGAAGTCAGTGTCGTCGCATCCGCCCTGCTCCCAGAGCAAAAAGTCCGTGCG
CTTTTTGGAACGCGGATTTGGCAGGGCGAAGGTGACATCGTTGAAGAGTATCTTTCCCGCGCGAGGCATA
AAGTTGCGTGTGATGCGGAAGGGTCCCGGCACCTCGGAACGGTTGTTAATTACCTGGGCGGCGAGCACGA
TCTCGTCAAAGCCGTTGATGTTGTGGCCCACAATGTAAAGTTCCAAGAAGCGCGGGATGCCCTTGATGGA
AGGCAATTTTTTAAGTTCCTCGTAGGTGAGCTCTTCAGGGGAGCTGAGCCCGTGCTCTGAAAGGGCCCAG
TCTGCAAGATGAGGGTTGGAAGCGACGAATGAGCTCCACAGGTCACGGGCCATTAGCATTTGCAGGTGGT
CGCGAAAGGTCCTAAACTGGCGACCTATGGCCATTTTTTCTGGGGTGATGCAGTAGAAGGTAAGCGGGTC
TTGTTCCCAGCGGTCCCATCCAAGGTTCGCGGCTAGGTCTCGCGCGGCAGTCACTAGAGGCTCATCTCCG
CCGAACTTCATGACCAGCATGAAGGGCACGAGCTGCTTCCCAAAGGCCCCCATCCAAGTATAGGTCTCTA
CATCGTAGGTGACAAAGAGACGCTCGGTGCGAGGATGCGAGCCGATCGGGAAGAACTGGATCTCCCGCCA
CCAATTGGAGGAGTGGCTATTGATGTGGTGAAAGTAGAAGTCCCTGCGACGGGCCGAACACTCGTGCTGG
CTTTTGTAAAAACGTGCGCAGTACTGGCAGCGGTGCACGGGCTGTACATCCTGCACGAGGTTGACCTGAC
GACCGCGCACAAGGAAGCAGAGTGGGAATTTGAGCCCCTCGCCTGGCGGGTTTGGCTGGTGGTCTTCTAC
TTCGGCTGCTTGTCCTTGACCGTCTGGCTGCTCGAGGGGAGTTACGGTGGATCGGACCACCACGCCGCGC
GAGCCCAAAGTCCAGATGTCCGCGCGCGGCGGTCGGAGCTTGATGACAACATCGCGCAGATGGGAGCTGT
CCATGGTCTGGAGCTCCCGCGGCGTCAGGTCAGGCGGGAGCTCCTGCAGGTTTACCTCGCATAGACGGGT
CAGGGCGCGGGCTAGATCCAGGTGATACCTAATTTCCAGGGGCTGGTTGGTGGCGGCGTCGATGGCTTGC
AAGAGGCCGCATCCCCGCGGCGCGACTACGGTACCGCGCGGCGGGCGGTGGGCCGCGGGGGTGTCCTTGG
ATGATGCATCTAAAAGCGGTGACGCGGGCGAGCCCCCGGAGGTAGGGGGGGCTCCGGACCCGCCGGGAGA
GGGGGCAGGGGCACGTCGGCGCCGCGCGCGGGCAGGAGCTGGTGCTGCGCGCGTAGGTTGCTGGCGAACG
CGACGACGCGGCGGTTGATCTCCTGAATCTGGCGCCTCTGCGTGAAGACGACGGGCCCGGTGAGCTTGAA
CCTGAAAGAGAGTTCGACAGAATCAATTTCGGTGTCGTTGACGGCGGCCTGGCGCAAAATCTCCTGCACG
TCTCCTGAGTTGTCTTGATAGGCGATCTCGGCCATGAACTGCTCGATCTCTTCCTCCTGGAGATCTCCGC
GTCCGGCTCGCTCCACGGTGGCGGCGAGGTCGTTGGAAATGCGGGCCATGAGCTGCGAGAAGGCGTTGAG
GCCTCCCTCGTTCCAGACGCGGCTGTAGACCACGCCCCCTTCGGCATCGCGGGCGCGCATGACCACCTGC
GCGAGATTGAGCTCCACGTGCCGGGCGAAGACGGCGTAGTTTCGCAGGCGCTGAAAGAGGTAGTTGAGGG
TGGTGGCGGTGTGTTCTGCCACGAAGAAGTACATAACCCAGCGTCGCAACGTGGATTCGTTGATATCCCC
CAAGGCCTCAAGGCGCTCCATGGCCTCGTAGAAGTCCACGGCGAAGTTGAAAAACTGGGAGTTGCGCGCC
GACACGGTTAACTCCTCCTCCAGAAGACGGATGAGCTCGGCGACAGTGTCGCGCACCTCGCGCTCAAAGG
CTACAGGGGCCTCTTCTTCTTCTTCAATCTCCTCTTCCATAAGGGCCTCCCCTTCTTCTTCTTCTGGCGG
CGGTGGGGGAGGGGGGACACGGCGGCGACGACGGCGCACCGGGAGGCGGTCGACAAAGCGCTCGATCATC
TCCCCGCGGCGACGGCGCATGGTCTCGGTGACGGCGCGGCCGTTCTCGCGGGGGCGCAGTTGGAAGACGC
CGCCCGTCATGTCCCGGTTATGGGTTGGCGGGGGGCTGCCATGCGGCAGGGATACGGCGCTAACGATGCA
TCTCAACAATTGTTGTGTAGGTACTCCGCCGCCGAGGGACCTGAGCGAGTCCGCATCGACCGGATCGGAA
AACCTCTCGAGAAAGGCGTCTAACCAGTCACAGTCGCAAGGTAGGCTGAGCACCGTGGCGGGCGGCAGCG
GGCGGCGGTCGGGGTTGTTTCTGGCGGAGGTGCTGCTGATGATGTAATTAAAGTAGGCGGTCTTGAGACG
GCGGATGGTCGACAGAAGCACCATGTCCTTGGGTCCGGCCTGCTGAATGCGCAGGCGGTCGGCCATGCCC
CAGGCTTCGTTTTGACATCGGCGCAGGTCTTTGTAGTAGTCTTGCATGAGCCTTTCTACCGGCACTTCTT
CTTCTCCTTCCTCTTGTCCTGCATCTCTTGCATCTATCGCTGCGGCGGCGGCGGAGTTTGGCCGTAGGTG
GCGCCCTCTTCCTCCCATGCGTGTGACCCCGAAGCCCCTCATCGGCTGAAGCAGGGCTAGGTCGGCGACA
ACGCGCTCGGCTAATATGGCCTGCTGCACCTGCGTGAGGGTAGACTGGAAGTCATCCATGTCCACAAAGC
GGTGGTATGCGCCCGTGTTGATGGTGTAAGTGCAGTTGGCCATAACGGACCAGTTAACGGTCTGGTGACC
CGGCTGCGAGAGCTCGGTGTACCTGAGACGCGAGTAAGCCCTCGAGTCAAATACGTAGTCGTTGCAAGTC
CGCACCAGGTACTGGTATCCCACCAAAAAGTGCGGCGGCGGCTGGCGGTAGAGGGGCCAGCGTAGGGTGG
CCGGGGCTCCGGGGGCGAGATCTTCCAACATAAGGCGATGATATCCGTAGATGTACCTGGACATCCAGGT
GATGCCGGCGGCGGTGGTGGAGGCGCGCGGAAAGTCGCGGACGCGGTTCCAGATGTTGCGCAGCGGCAAA
AAGTGCTCCATGGTCGGGACGCTCTGGCCGGTCAGGCGCGCGCAATCGTTGACGCTCTAGACCGTGCAAA
AGGAGAGCCTGTAAGCGGGCACTCTTCCGTGGTCTGGTGGATAAATTCGCAAGGGTATCATGGCGGACGA
CCGGGGTTCGAGCCCCGTATCCGGCCGTCCGCCGTGATCCATGCGGTTACCGCCCGCGTGTCGAACCCAG
GTGTGCGACGTCAGACAACGGGGGAGTGCTCCTTTTGGCTTCCTTCCAGGCGCGGCGGCTGCTGCGCTAG
CTTTTTTGGCCACTGGCCGCGCGCAGCGTAAGCGGTTAGGCTGGAAAGCGAAAGCATTAAGTGGCTCGCT
CCCTGTAGCCGGAGGGTTATTTTCCAAGGGTTGAGTCGCGGGACCCCCGGTTCGAGTCTCGGACCGGCCG
GACTGCGGCGAACGGGGGTTTGCCTCCCCGTCATGCAAGACCCCGCTTGCAAATTCCTCCGGAAACAGGG
ACGAGCCCCTTTTTTGCTTTTCCCAGATGCATCCGGTGCTGCGGCAGATGCGCCCCCCTCCTCAGCAGCG
GCAAGAGCAAGAGCAGCGGCAGACATGCAGGGCACCCTCCCCTCCTCCTACCGCGTCAGGAGGGGCGACA
TCCGCGGTTGACGCGGCAGCAGATGGTGATTACGAACCCCCGCGGCGCCGGGCCCGGCACTACCTGGACT
TGGAGGAGGGCGAGGGCCTGGCGCGGCTAGGAGCGCCCTCTCCTGAGCGGCACCCAAGGGTGCAGCTGAA
GCGTGATACGCGTGAGGCGTACGTGCCGCGGCAGAACCTGTTTCGCGACCGCGAGGGAGAGGAGCCCGAG
GAGATGCGGGATCGAAAGTTCCACGCAGGGCGCGAGCTGCGGCATGGCCTGAATCGCGAGCGGTTGCTGC
GCGAGGAGGACTTTGAGCCCGACGCGCGAACCGGGATTAGTCCCGCGCGCGCACACGTGGCGGCCGCCGA
CCTGGTAACCGCATACGAGCAGACGGTGAACCAGGAGATTAACTTTCAAAAAAGCTTTAACAACCACGTG
CGTACGCTTGTGGCGCGCGAGGAGGTGGCTATAGGACTGATGCATCTGTGGGACTTTGTAAGCGCGCTGG
AGCAAAACCCAAATAGCAAGCCGCTCATGGCGCAGCTGTTCCTTATAGTGCAGCACAGCAGGGACAACGA
GGCATTCAGGGATGCGCTGCTAAACATAGTAGAGCCCGAGGGCCGCTGGCTGCTCGATTTGATAAACATC
CTGCAGAGCATAGTGGTGCAGGAGCGCAGCTTGAGCCTGGCTGACAAGGTGGCCGCCATCAACTATTCCA
TGCTTAGCCTGGGCAAGTTTTACGCCCGCAAGATATACCATACCCCTTACGTTCCCATAGACAAGGAGGT
AAAGATCGAGGGGTTCTACATGCGCATGGCGCTGAAGGTGCTTACCTTGAGCGACGACCTGGGCGTTTAT
CGCAACGAGCGCATCCACAAGGCCGTGAGCGTGAGCCGGCGGCGCGAGCTCAGCGACCGCGAGCTGATGC
ACAGCCTGCAAAGGGCCCTGGCTGGCACGGGCAGCGGCGATAGAGAGGCCGAGTCCTACTTTGACGCGGG
CGCTGACCTGCGCTGGGCCCCAAGCCGACGCGCCCTGGAGGCAGCTGGGGCCGGACCTGGGCTGGCGGTG
GCACCCGCGCGCGCTGGCAACGTCGGCGGCGTGGAGGAATATGACGAGGACGATGAGTACGAGCCAGAGG
ACGGCGAGTACTAAGCGGTGATGTTTCTGATCAGATGATGCAAGACGCAACGGACCCGGCGGTGCGGGCG
GCGCTGCAGAGCCAGCCGTCCGGCCTTAACTCCACGGACGACTGGCGCCAGGTCATGGACCGCATCATGT
CGCTGACTGCGCGCAATCCTGACGCGTTCCGGCAGCAGCCGCAGGCCAACCGGCTCTCCGCAATTCTGGA
AGCGGTGGTCCCGGCGCGCGCAAACCCCACGCACGAGAAGGTGCTGGCGATCGTAAACGCGCTGGCCGAA
AACAGGGCCATCCGGCCCGACGAGGCCGGCCTGGTCTACGACGCGCTGCTTCAGCGCGTGGCTCGTTACA
ACAGCGGCAACGTGCAGACCAACCTGGACCGGCTGGTGGGGGATGTGCGCGAGGCCGTGGCGCAGCGTGA
GCGCGCGCAGCAGCAGGGCAACCTGGGCTCCATGGTTGCACTAAACGCCTTCCTGAGTACACAGCCCGCC
AACGTGCCGCGGGGACAGGAGGACTACACCAACTTTGTGAGCGCACTGCGGCTAATGGTGACTGAGACAC
CGCAAAGTGAGGTGTACCAGTCTGGGCCAGACTATTTTTTCCAGACCAGTAGACAAGGCCTGCAGACCGT
AAACCTGAGCCAGGCTTTCAAAAACTTGCAGGGGCTGTGGGGGGTGCGGGCTCCCACAGGCGACCGCGCG
ACCGTGTCTAGCTTGCTGACGCCCAACTCGCGCCTGTTGCTGCTGCTAATAGCGCCCTTCACGGACAGTG
GCAGCGTGTCCCGGGACACATACCTAGGTCACTTGCTGACACTGTACCGCGAGGCCATAGGTCAGGCGCA
TGTGGACGAGCATACTTTCCAGGAGATTACAAGTGTCAGCCGCGCGCTGGGGCAGGAGGACACGGGCAGC
CTGGAGGCAACCCTAAACTACCTGCTGACCAACCGGCGGCAGAAGATCCCCTCGTTGCACAGTTTAAACA
GCGAGGAGGAGCGCATTTTGCGCTACGTGCAGCAGAGCGTGAGCCTTAACCTGATGCGCGACGGGGTAAC
GCCCAGCGTGGCGCTGGACATGACCGCGCGCAACATGGAACCGGGCATGTATGCCTCAAACCGGCCGTTT
ATCAACCGCCTAATGGACTACTTGCATCGCGCGGCCGCCGTGAACCCCGAGTATTTCACCAATGCCATCT
TGAACCCGCACTGGCTACCGCCCCCTGGTTTCTACACCGGGGGATTCGAGGTGCCCGAGGGTAACGATGG
ATTCCTCTGGGACGACATAGACGACAGCGTGTTTTCCCCGCAACCGCAGACCCTGCTAGAGTTGCAACAG
CGCGAGCAGGCAGAGGCGGCGCTGCGAAAGGAAAGCTTCCGCAGGCCAAGCAGCTTGTCCGATCTAGGCG
CTGCGGCCCCGCGGTCAGATGCTAGTAGCCCATTTCCAAGCTTGATAGGGTCTCTTACCAGCACTCGCAC
CACCCGCCCGCGCCTGCTGGGCGAGGAGGAGTACCTAAACAACTCGCTGCTGCAGCCGCAGCGCGAAAAA
AACCTGCCTCCGGCATTTCCCAACAACGGGATAGAGAGCCTAGTGGACAAGATGAGTAGATGGAAGACGT
ACGCGCAGGAGCACAGGGACGTGCCAGGCCCGCGCCCGCCCACCCGTCGTCAAAGGCACGACCGTCAGCG
GGGTCTGGTGTGGGAGGACGATGACTCGGCAGACGACAGCAGCGTCCTGGATTTGGGAGGGAGTGGCAAC
CCGTTTGCGCACCTTCGCCCCAGGCTGGGGAGAATGTTTTAAAAAAAAAAAAAGCATGATGCAAAATAAA
AAACTCACCAAGGCCATGGCACCGAGCGTTGGTTTTCTTGTATTCCCCTTAGTATGCGGCGCGCGGCGAT
GTATGAGGAAGGTCCTCCTCCCTCCTACGAGAGTGTGGTGAGCGCGGCGCCAGTGGCGGCGGCGCTGGGT
TCTCCCTTCGATGCTCCCCTGGACCCGCCGTTTGTGCCTCCGCGGTACCTGCGGCCTACCGGGGGGAGAA
ACAGCATCCGTTACTCTGAGTTGGCACCCCTATTCGACACCACCCGTGTGTACCTGGTGGACAACAAGTC
AACGGATGTGGCATCCCTGAACTACCAGAACGACCACAGCAACTTTCTGACCACGGTCATTCAAAACAAT
GACTACAGCCCGGGGGAGGCAAGCACACAGACCATCAATCTTGACGACCGGTCGCACTGGGGCGGCGACC
TGAAAACCATCCTGCATACCAACATGCCAAATGTGAACGAGTTCATGTTTACCAATAAGTTTAAGGCGCG
GGTGATGGTGTCGCGCTTGCCTACTAAGGACAATCAGGTGGAGCTGAAATACGAGTGGGTGGAGTTCACG
CTGCCCGAGGGCAACTACTCCGAGACCATGACCATAGACCTTATGAACAACGCGATCGTGGAGCACTACT
TGAAAGTGGGCAGACAGAACGGGGTTCTGGAAAGCGACATCGGGGTAAAGTTTGACACCCGCAACTTCAG
ACTGGGGTTTGACCCCGTCACTGGTCTTGTCATGCCTGGGGTATATACAAACGAAGCCTTCCATCCAGAC
ATCATTTTGCTGCCAGGATGCGGGGTGGACTTCACCCACAGCCGCCTGAGCAACTTGTTGGGCATCCGCA
AGCGGCAACCCTTCCAGGAGGGCTTTAGGATCACCTACGATGATCTGGAGGGTGGTAACATTCCCGCACT
GTTGGATGTGGACGCCTACCAGGCGAGCTTGAAAGATGACACCGAACAGGGCGGGGGTGGCGCAGGCGGC
AGCAACAGCAGTGGCAGCGGCGCGGAAGAGAACTCCAACGCGGCAGCCGCGGCAATGCAGCCGGTGGAGG
ACATGAACGATCATGCCATTCGCGGCGACACCTTTGCCACACGGGCTGAGGAGAAGCGCGCTGAGGCCGA
AGCAGCGGCCGAAGCTGCCGCCCCCGCTGCGCAACCCGAGGTCGAGAAGCCTCAGAAGAAACCGGTGATC
AAACCCCTGACAGAGGACAGCAAGAAACGCAGTTACAACCTAATAAGCAATGACAGCACCTTCACCCAGT
ACCGCAGCTGGTACCTTGCATACAACTACGGCGACCCTCAGACCGGAATCCGCTCATGGACCCTGCTTTG
CACTCCTGACGTAACCTGCGGCTCGGAGCAGGTCTACTGGTCGTTGCCAGACATGATGCAAGACCCCGTG
ACCTTCCGCTCCACGCGCCAGATCAGCAACTTTCCGGTGGTGGGCGCCGAGCTGTTGCCCGTGCACTCCA
AGAGCTTCTACAACGACCAGGCCGTCTACTCCCAACTCATCCGCCAGTTTACCTCTCTGACCCACGTGTT
CAATCGCTTTCCCGAGAACCAGATTTTGGCGCGCCCGCCAGCCCCCACCATCACCACCGTCAGTGAAAAC
GTTCCTGCTCTCACAGATCACGGGACGCTACCGCTGCGCAACAGCATCGGAGGAGTCCAGCGAGTGACCA
TTACTGACGCCAGACGCCGCACCTGCCCCTACGTTTACAAGGCCCTGGGCATAGTCTCGCCGCGCGTCCT
ATCGAGCCGCACTTTTTGAGCAAGCATGTCCATCCTTATATCGCCCAGCAATAACACAGGCTGGGGCCTG
CGCTTCCCAAGCAAGATGTTTGGCGGGGCCAAGAAGCGCTCCGACCAACACCCAGTGCGCGTGCGCGGGC
ACTACCGCGCGCCCTGGGGCGCGCACAAACGCGGCCGCACTGGGCGCACCACCGTCGATGACGCCATCGA
CGCGGTGGTGGAGGAGGCGCGCAACTACACGCCCACGCCGCCACCAGTGTCCACAGTGGACGCGGCCATT
CAGACCGTGGTGCGCGGAGCCCGGCGCTATGCTAAAATGAAGAGACGGCGGAGGCGCGTAGCACGTCGCC
ACCGCCGCCGACCCGGCACTGCCGCCCAACGCGCGGCGGCGGCCCTGCTTAACCGCGCACGTCGCACCGG
CCGACGGGCGGCCATGCGGGCCGCTCGAAGGCTGGCCGCGGGTATTGTCACTGTGCCCCCCAGGTCCAGG
CGACGAGCGGCCGCCGCAGCAGCCGCGGCCATTAGTGCTATGACTCAGGGTCGCAGGGGCAACGTGTATT
GGGTGCGCGACTCGGTTAGCGGCCTGCGCGTGCCCGTGCGCACCCGCCCCCCGCGCAACTAGATTGCAAG
AAAAAACTACTTAGACTCGTACTGTTGTATGTATCCAGCGGCGGCGGCGCGCAACGAAGCTATGTCCAAG
CGCAAAATCAAAGAAGAGATGCTCCAGGTCATCGCGCCGGAGATCTATGGCCCCCCGAAGAAGGAAGAGC
AGGATTACAAGCCCCGAAAGCTAAAGCGGGTCAAAAAGAAAAAGAAAGATGATGATGATGAACTTGACGA
CGAGGTGGAACTGCTGCACGCTACCGCGCCCAGGCGACGGGTACAGTGGAAAGGTCGACGCGTAAAACGT
GTTTTGCGACCCGGCACCACCGTAGTCTTTACGCCCGGTGAGCGCTCCACCCGCACCTACAAGCGCGTGT
ATGATGAGGTGTACGGCGACGAGGACCTGCTTGAGCAGGCCAACGAGCGCCTCGGGGAGTTTGCCTACGG
AAAGCGGCATAAGGACATGCTGGCGTTGCCGCTGGACGAGGGCAACCCAACACCTAGCCTAAAGCCCGTA
ACACTGCAGCAGGTGCTGCCCGCGCTTGCACCGTCCGAAGAAAAGCGCGGCCTAAAGCGCGAGTCTGGTG
ACTTGGCACCCACCGTGCAGCTGATGGTACCCAAGCGCCAGCGACTGGAAGATGTCTTGGAAAAAATGAC
CGTGGAACCTGGGCTGGAGCCCGAGGTCCGCGTGCGGCCAATCAAGCAGGTGGCGCCGGGACTGGGCGTG
CAGACCGTGGACGTTCAGATACCCACTACCAGTAGCACCAGTATTGCCACCGCCACAGAGGGCATGGAGA
CACAAACGTCCCCGGTTGCCTCAGCGGTGGCGGATGCCGCGGTGCAGGCGGTCGCTGCGGCCGCGTCCAA
GACCTCTACGGAGGTGCAAACGGACCCGTGGATGTTTCGCGTTTCAGCCCCCCGGCGCCCGCGCCGTTCG
AGGAAGTACGGCGCCGCCAGCGCGCTACTGCCCGAATATGCCCTACATCCTTCCATTGCGCCTACCCCCG
GCTATCGTGGCTACACCTACCGCCCCAGAAGACGAGCAACTACCCGACGCCGAACCACCACTGGAACCCG
CCGCCGCCGTCGCCGTCGCCAGCCCGTGCTGGCCCCGATTTCCGTGCGCAGGGTGGCTCGCGAAGGAGGC
AGGACCCTGGTGCTGCCAACAGCGCGCTACCACCCCAGCATCGTTTAAAAGCCGGTCTTTGTGGTTCTTG
CAGATATGGCCCTCACCTGCCGCCTCCGTTTCCCGGTGCCGGGATTCCGAGGAAGAATGCACCGTAGGAG
GGGCATGGCCGGCCACGGCCTGACGGGCGGCATGCGTCGTGCGCACCACCGGCGGCGGCGCGCGTCGCAC
CGTCGCATGCGCGGCGGTATCCTGCCCCTCCTTATTCCACTGATCGCCGCGGCGATTGGCGCCGTGCCCG
GAATTGCATCCGTGGCCTTGCAGGCGCAGAGACACTGATTAAAAACAAGTTGCATGTGGAAAAATCAAAA
TAAAAAGTCTGGACTCTCACGCTCGCTTGGTCCTGTAACTATTTTGTAGAATGGAAGACATCAACTTTGC
GTCTCTGGCCCCGCGACACGGCTCGCGCCCGTTCATGGGAAACTGGCAAGATATCGGCACCAGCAATATG
AGCGGTGGCGCCTTCAGCTGGGGCTCGCTGTGGAGCGGCATTAAAAATTTCGGTTCCACCGTTAAGAACT
ATGGCAGCAAGGCCTGGAACAGCAGCACAGGCCAGATGCTGAGGGATAAGTTGAAAGAGCAAAATTTCCA
ACAAAAGGTGGTAGATGGCCTGGCCTCTGGCATTAGCGGGGTGGTGGACCTGGCCAACCAGGCAGTGCAA
AATAAGATTAACAGTAAGCTTGATCCCCGCCCTCCCGTAGAGGAGCCTCCACCGGCCGTGGAGACAGTGT
CTCCAGAGGGGCGTGGCGAAAAGCGTCCGCGCCCCGACAGGGAAGAAACTCTGGTGACGCAAATAGACGA
GCCTCCCTCGTACGAGGAGGCACTAAAGCAAGGCCTGCCCACCACCCGTCCCATCGCGCCCATGGCTACC
GGAGTGCTGGGCCAGCACACACCCGTAACGCTGGACCTGCCTCCCCCCGCCGACACCCAGCAGAAACCTG
TGCTGCCAGGCCCGACCGCCGTTGTTGTAACCCGTCCTAGCCGCGCGTCCCTGCGCCGCGCCGCCAGCGG
TCCGCGATCGTTGCGGCCCGTAGCCAGTGGCAACTGGCAAAGCACACTGAACAGCATCGTGGGTCTGGGG
GTGCAATCCCTGAAGCGCCGACGATGCTTCTGATAGCTAACGTGTCGTATGTGTGTCATGTATGCGTCCA
TGTCGCCGCCAGAGGAGCTGCTGAGCCGCCGCGCGCCCGCTTTCCAAGATGGCTACCCCTTCGATGATGC
CGCAGTGGTCTTACATGCACATCTCGGGCCAGGACGCCTCGGAGTACCTGAGCCCCGGGCTGGTGCAGTT
TGCCCGCGCCACCGAGACGTACTTCAGCCTGAATAACAAGTTTAGAAACCCCACGGTGGCGCCTACGCAC
GACGTGACCACAGACCGGTCCCAGCGTTTGACGCTGCGGTTCATCCCTGTGGACCGTGAGGATACTGCGT
ACTCGTACAAGGCGCGGTTCACCCTAGCTGTGGGTGATAACCGTGTGCTGGACATGGCTTCCACGTACTT
TGACATCCGCGGCGTGCTGGACAGGGGCCCTACTTTTAAGCCCTACTCTGGCACTGCCTACAACGCCCTG
GCTCCCAAGGGTGCCCCAAATCCTTGCGAATGGGATGAAGCTGCTACTGCTCTTGAAATAAACCTAGAAG
AAGAGGACGATGACAACGAAGACGAAGTAGACGAGCAAGCTGAGCAGCAAAAAACTCACGTATTTGGGCA
GGCGCCTTATTCTGGTATAAATATTACAAAGGAGGGTATTCAAATAGGTGTCGAAGGTCAAACACCTAAA
TATGCCGATAAAACATTTCAACCTGAACCTCAAATAGGAGAATCTCAGTGGTACGAAACAGAAATTAATC
ATGCAGCTGGGAGAGTCCTAAAAAAGACTACCCCAATGAAACCATGTTACGGTTCATATGCAAAACCCAC
AAATGAAAATGGAGGGCAAGGCATTCTTGTAAAGCAACAAAATGGAAAGCTAGAAAGTCAAGTGGAAATG
CAATTTTTCTCAACTACTGAGGCAGCCGCAGGCAATGGTGATAACTTGACTCCTAAAGTGGTATTGTACA
GTGAAGATGTAGATATAGAAACCCCAGACACTCATATTTCTTACATGCCCACTATTAAGGAAGGTAACTC
ACGAGAACTAATGGGCCAACAATCTATGCCCAACAGGCCTAATTACATTGCTTTTAGGGACAATTTTATT
GGTCTAATGTATTACAACAGCACGGGTAATATGGGTGTTCTGGCGGGCCAAGCATCGCAGTTGAATGCTG
TTGTAGATTTGCAAGACAGAAACACAGAGCTTTCATACCAGCTTTTGCTTGATTCCATTGGTGATAGAAC
CAGGTACTTTTCTATGTGGAATCAGGCTGTTGACAGCTATGATCCAGATGTTAGAATTATTGAAAATCAT
GGAACTGAAGATGAACTTCCAAATTACTGCTTTCCACTGGGAGGTGTGATTAATACAGAGACTCTTACCA
AGGTAAAACCTAAAACAGGTCAGGAAAATGGATGGGAAAAAGATGCTACAGAATTTTCAGATAAAAATGA
AATAAGAGTTGGAAATAATTTTGCCATGGAAATCAATCTAAATGCCAACCTGTGGAGAAATTTCCTGTAC
TCCAACATAGCGCTGTATTTGCCCGACAAGCTAAAGTACAGTCCTTCCAACGTAAAAATTTCTGATAACC
CAAACACCTACGACTACATGAACAAGCGAGTGGTGGCTCCCGGGCTAGTGGACTGCTACATTAACCTTGG
AGCACGCTGGTCCCTTGACTATATGGACAACGTCAACCCATTTAACCACCACCGCAATGCTGGCCTGCGC
TACCGCTCAATGTTGCTGGGCAATGGTCGCTATGTGCCCTTCCACATCCAGGTGCCTCAGAAGTTCTTTG
CCATTAAAAACCTCCTTCTCCTGCCGGGCTCATACACCTACGAGTGGAACTTCAGGAAGGATGTTAACAT
GGTTCTGCAGAGCTCCCTAGGAAATGACCTAAGGGTTGACGGAGCCAGCATTAAGTTTGATAGCATTTGC
CTTTACGCCACCTTCTTCCCCATGGCCCACAACACCGCCTCCACGCTTGAGGCCATGCTTAGAAACGACA
CCAACGACCAGTCCTTTAACGACTATCTC
[453 nt withheld, positions 17670-18122]
CAGCCCATGAGCCGTCAGGTGGTGGATGATACTAAATACAAGGACTACCAACAGGTGGGCATCCTACACC
AACACAACAACTCTGGATTTGTTGGCTACCTTGCCCCCACCATGCGCGAAGGACAGGCCTACCCTGCTAA
CTTCCCCTATCCGCTTATAGGCAAGACCGCAGTTGACAGCATTACCCAGAAAAAGTTTCTTTGCGATCGC
ACCCTTTGGCGCATCCCATTCTCCAGTAACTTTATGTCCATGGGCGCACTCACAGACCTGGGCCAAAACC
TTCTCTACGCCAACTCCGCCCACGCGCTAGACATGACTTTTGAGGTGGATCCCATGGACGAGCCCACCCT
TCTTTATGTTTTGTTTGAAGTCTTTGACGTGGTCCGTGTGCACCAGCCGCACCGCGGCGTCATCGAAACC
GTGTACCTGCGCACGCCCTTCTCGGCCGGCAACGCCACAACATAAAGAAGCAAGCAACATCAACAACAGC
TGCCGCCATGGGCTCCAGTGAGCAGGAACTGAAAGCCATTGTCAAAGATCTTGGTTGTGGGCCATATTTT
TTGGGCACCTATGACAAGCGCTTTCCAGGCTTTGTTTCTCCACACAAGCTCGCCTGCGCCATAGTCAATA
CGGCCGGTCGCGAGACTGGGGGCGTACACTGGATGGCCTTTGCCTGGAACCCGCACTCAAAAACATGCTA
CCTCTTTGAGCCCTTTGGCTTTTCTGACCAGCGACTCAAGCAGGTTTACCAGTTTGAGTACGAGTCACTC
CTGCGCCGTAGCGCCATTGCTTCTTCCCCCGACCGCTGTATAACGCTGGAAAAGTCCACCCAAAGCGTAC
AGGGGCCCAACTCGGCCGCCTGTGGACTATTCTGCTGCATGTTTCTCCACGCCTTTGCCAACTGGCCCCA
AACTCCCATGGATCACAACCCCACCATGAACCTTATTACCGGGGTACCCAACTCCATGCTCAACAGTCCC
CAGGTACAGCCCACCCTGCGTCGCAACCAGGAACAGCTCTACAGCTTCCTGGAGCGCCACTCGCCCTACT
TCCGCAGCCACAGTGCGCAGATTAGGAGCGCCACTTCTTTTTGTCACTTGAAAAACATGTAAAAATAATG
TACTAGAGACACTTTCAATAAAGGCAAATGCTTTTATTTGTACACTCTCGGGTGATTATTTACCCCCACC
CTTGCCGTCTGCGCCGTTTAAAAATCAAAGGGGTTCTGCCGCGCATCGCTATGCGCCACTGGCAGGGACA
CGTTGCGATACTGGTGTTTAGTGCTCCACTTAAACTCAGGCACAACCATCCGCGGCAGCTCGGTGAAGTT
TTCACTCCACAGGCTGCGCACCATCACCAACGCGTTTAGCAGGTCGGGCGCCGATATCTTGAAGTCGCAG
TTGGGGCCTCCGCCCTGCGCGCGCGAGTTGCGATACACAGGGTTGCAGCACTGGAACACTATCAGCGCCG
GGTGGTGCACGCTGGCCAGCACGCTCTTGTCGGAGATCAGATCCGCGTCCAGGTCCTCCGCGTTGCTCAG
GGCGAACGGAGTCAACTTTGGTAGCTGCCTTCCCAAAAAGGGCGCGTGCCCAGGCTTTGAGTTGCACTCG
CACCGTAGTGGCATCAAAAGGTGACCGTGCCCGGTCTGGGCGTTAGGATACAGCGCCTGCATAAAAGCCT
TGATCTGCTTAAAAGCCACCTGAGCCTTTGCGCCTTCAGAGAAGAACATGCCGCAAGACTTGCCGGAAAA
CTGATTGGCCGGACAGGCCGCGTCGTGCACGCAGCACCTTGCGTCGGTGTTGGAGATCTGCACCACATTT
CGGCCCCACCGGTTCTTCACGATCTTGGCCTTGCTAGACTGCTCCTTCAGCGCGCGCTGCCCGTTTTCGC
TCGTCACATCCATTTCAATCACGTGCTCCTTATTTATCATAATGCTTCCGTGTAGACACTTAAGCTCGCC
TTCGATCTCAGCGCAGCGGTGCAGCCACAACGCGCAGCCCGTGGGCTCGTGATGCTTGTAGGTCACCTCT
GCAAACGACTGCAGGTACGCCTGCAGGAATCGCCCCATCATCGTCACAAAGGTCTTGTTGCTGGTGAAGG
TCAGCTGCAACCCGCGGTGCTCCTCGTTCAGCCAGGTCTTGCATACGGCCGCCAGAGCTTCCACTTGGTC
AGGCAGTAGTTTGAAGTTCGCCTTTAGATCGTTATCCACGTGGTACTTGTCCATCAGCGCGCGCGCAGCC
TCCATGCCCTTCTCCCACGCAGACACGATCGGCACACTCAGCGGGTTCATCACCGTAATTTCACTTTCCG
CTTCGCTGGGCTCTTCCTCTTCCTCTTGCGTCCGCATACCACGCGCCACTGGGTCGTCTTCATTCAGCCG
CCGCACTGTGCGCTTACCTCCTTTGCCATGCTTGATTAGCACCGGTGGGTTGCTGAAACCCACCATTTGT
AGCGCCACATCTTCTCTTTCTTCCTCGCTGTCCACGATTACCTCTGGTGATGGCGGGCGCTCGGGCTTGG
GAGAAGGGCGCTTCTTTTTCTTCTTGGGCGCAATGGCCAAATCCGCCGCCGAGGTCGATGGCCGCGGGCT
GGGTGTGCGCGGCACCAGCGCGTCTTGTGATGAGTCTTCCTCGTCCTCGGACTCGATACGCCGCCTCATC
CGCTTTTTTGGGGGCGCCCGGGGAGGCGGCGGCGACGGGGACGGGGACGACACGTCCTCCATGGTTGGGG
GACGTCGCGCCGCACCGCGTCCGCGCTCGGGGGTGGTTTCGCGCTGCTCCTCTTCCCGACTGGCCATTTC
CTTCTCCTATAGGCAGAAAAAGATCATGGAGTCAGTCGAGAAGAAGGACAGCCTAACCGCCCCCTCTGAG
TTCGCCACCACCGCCTCCACCGATGCCGCCAACGCGCCTACCACCTTCCCCGTCGAGGCACCCCCGCTTG
AGGAGGAGGAAGTGATTATCGAGCAGGACCCAGGTTTTGTAAGCGAAGACGACGAGGACCGCTCAGTACC
AACAGAGGATAAAAAGCAAGACCAGGACAACGCAGAGGCAAACGAGGAACAAGTCGGGCGGGGGGACGAA
AGGCATGGCGACTACCTAGATGTGGGAGACGACGTGCTGTTGAAGCATCTGCAGCGCCAGTGCGCCATTA
TCTGCGACGCGTTGCAAGAGCGCAGCGATGTGCCCCTCGCCATAGCGGATGTCAGCCTTGCCTACGAACG
CCACCTATTCTCACCGCGCGTACCCCCCAAACGCCAAGAAAACGGCACATGCGAGCCCAACCCGCGCCTC
AACTTCTACCCCGTATTTGCCGTGCCAGAGGTGCTTGCCACCTATCACATCTTTTTCCAAAACTGCAAGA
TACCCCTATCCTGCCGTGCCAACCGCAGCCGAGCGGACAAGCAGCTGGCCTTGCGGCAGGGCGCTGTCAT
ACCTGATATCGCCTCGCTCAACGAAGTGCCAAAAATCTTTGAGGGTCTTGGACGCGACGAGAAGCGCGCG
GCAAACGCTCTGCAACAGGAAAACAGCGAAAATGAAAGTCACTCTGGAGTGTTGGTGGAACTCGAGGGTG
ACAACGCGCGCCTAGCCGTACTAAAACGCAGCATCGAGGTCACCCACTTTGCCTACCCGGCACTTAACCT
ACCCCCCAAGGTCATGAGCACAGTCATGAGTGAGCTGATCGTGCGCCGTGCGCAGCCCCTGGAGAGGGAT
GCAAATTTGCAAGAACAAACAGAGGAGGGCCTACCCGCAGTTGGCGACGAGCAGCTAGCGCGCTGGCTTC
AAACGCGCGAGCCTGCCGACTTGGAGGAGCGACGCAAACTAATGATGGCCGCAGTGCTCGTTACCGTGGA
GCTTGAGTGCATGCAGCGGTTCTTTGCTGACCCGGAGATGCAGCGCAAGCTAGAGGAAACATTGCACTAC
ACCTTTCGACAGGGCTACGTACGCCAGGCCTGCAAGATCTCCAACGTGGAGCTCTGCAACCTGGTCTCCT
ACCTTGGAATTTTGCACGAAAACCGCCTTGGGCAAAACGTGCTTCATTCCACGCTCAAGGGCGAGGCGCG
CCGCGACTACGTCCGCGACTGCGTTTACTTATTTCTATGCTACACCTGGCAGACGGCCATGGGCGTTTGG
CAGCAGTGCTTGGAGGAGTGCAACCTCAAGGAGCTGCAGAAACTGCTAAAGCAAAACTTGAAGGACCTAT
GGACGGCCTTCAACGAGCGCTCCGTGGCCGCGCACCTGGCGGACATCATTTTCCCCGAACGCCTGCTTAA
AACCCTGCAACAGGGTCTGCCAGACTTCACCAGTCAAAGCATGTTGCAGAACTTTAGGAACTTTATCCTA
GAGCGCTCAGGAATCTTGCCCGCCACCTGCTGTGCACTTCCTAGCGACTTTGTGCCCATTAAGTACCGCG
AATGCCCTCCGCCGCTTTGGGGCCACTGCTACCTTCTGCAGCTAGCCAACTACCTTGCCTACCACTCTGA
CATAATGGAAGACGTGAGCGGTGACGGTCTACTGGAGTGTCACTGTCGCTGCAACCTATGCACCCCGCAC
CGCTCCCTGGTTTGCAATTCGCAGCTGCTTAACGAAAGTCAAATTATCGGTACCTTTGAGCTGCAGGGTC
CCTCGCCTGACGAAAAGTCCGCGGCTCCGGGGTTGAAACTCACTCCGGGGCTGTGGACGTCGGCTTACCT
TCGCAAATTTGTACCTGAGGACTACCACGCCCACGAGATTAGGTTCTACGAAGACCAATCCCGCCCGCCT
AATGCGGAGCTTACCGCCTGCGTCATTACCCAGGGCCACATTCTTGGCCAATTGCAAGCCATCAACAAAG
CCCGCCAAGAGTTTCTGCTACGAAAGGGACGGGGGGTTTACTTGGACCCCCAGTCCGGCGAGGAGCTCAA
CCCAATCCCCCCGCCGCCGCAGCCCTATCAGCAGCAGCCGCGGGCCCTTGCTTCCCAGGATGGCACCCAA
AAAGAAGCTGCAGCTGCCGCCGCCACCCACGGACGAGGAGGAATACTGGGACAGTCAGGCAGAGGAGGTT
TTGGACGAGGAGGAGGAGGACATGATGGAAGACTGGGAGAGCCTAGACGAGGAAGCTTCCGAGGTCGAAG
AGGTGTCAGACGAAACACCGTCACCCTCGGTCGCATTCCCCTCGCCGGCGCCCCAGAAATCGGCAACCGG
TTCCAGCATGGCTACAACCTCCGCTCCTCAGGCGCCGCCGGCACTGCCCGTTCGCCGACCCAACCGTAGA
TGGGACACCACTGGAACCAGGGCCGGTAAGTCCAAGCAGCCGCCGCCGTTAGCCCAAGAGCAACAACAGC
GCCAAGGCTACCGCTCATGGCGCGGGCACAAGAACGCCATAGTTGCTTGCTTGCAAGACTGTGGGGGCAA
CATCTCCTTCGCCCGCCGCTTTCTTCTCTACCATCACGGCGTGGCCTTCCCCCGTAACATCCTGCATTAC
TACCGTCATCTCTACAGCCCATACTGCACCGGCGGCAGCGGCAGCAACAGCAGCGGCCACACAGAAGCAA
AGGCGACCGGATAGCAAGACTCTGACAAAGCCCAAGAAATCCACAGCGGCGGCAGCAGCAGGAGGAGGAG
CGCTGCGTCTGGCGCCCAACGAACCCGTATCGACCCGCGAGCTTAGAAACAGGATTTTTCCCACTCTGTA
TGCTATATTTCAACAGAGCAGGGGCCAAGAACAAGAGCTGAAAATAAAAAACAGGTCTCTGCGATCCCTC
ACCCGCAGCTGCCTGTATCACAAAAGCGAAGATCAGCTTCGGCGCACGCTGGAAGACGCGGAGGCTCTCT
TCAGTAAATACTGCGCGCTGACTCTTAAGGACTAGTTTCGCGCCCTTTCTCAAATTTAAGCGCGAAAACT
ACGTCATCTCCAGCGGCCACACCCGGCGCCAGCACCTGTTGTCAGCGCCATTATGAGCAAGGAAATTCCC
ACGCCCTACATGTGGAGTTACCAGCCACAAATGGGACTTGCGGCTGGAGCTGCCCAAGACTACTCAACCC
GAATAAACTACATGAGCGCGGGACCCCACATGATATCCCGGGTCAACGGAATACGCGCCCACCGAAACCG
AATTCTCCTGGAACAGGCGGCTATTACCACCACACCTCGTAATAACCTTAATCCCCGTAGTTGGCCCGCT
GCCCTGGTGTACCAGGAAAGTCCCGCTCCCACCACTGTGGTACTTCCCAGAGACGCCCAGGCCGAAGTTC
AGATGACTAACTCAGGGGCGCAGCTTGCGGGCGGCTTTCGTCACAGGGTGCGGTCGCCCGGGCAGGGTAT
AACTCACCTGACAATCAGAGGGCGAGGTATTCAGCTCAACGACGAGTCGGTGAGCTCCTCGCTTGGTCTC
CGTCCGGACGGGACATTTCAGATCGGCGGCGCCGGCCGCTCTTCATTCACGCCTCGTCAGGCAATCCTAA
CTCTGCAGACCTCGTCCTCTGAGCCGCGCTCTGGAGGCATTGGAACTCTGCAATTTATTGAGGAGTTTGT
GCCATCGGTCTACTTTAACCCCTTCTCGGGACCTCCCGGCCACTATCCGGATCAATTTATTCCTAACTTT
GACGCGGTAAAGGACTCGGCGGACGGCTACGACTGAATGTTAAGTGGAGAGGCAGAGCAACTGCGCCTGA
AACACCTGGTCCACTGTCGCCGCCACAAGTGCTTTGCCCGCGACTCCGGTGAGTTTTGCTACTTTGAATT
GCCCGAGGATCATATCGAGGGCCCGGCGCACGGCGTCCGGCTTACCGCCCAGGGAGAGCTTGCCCGTAGC
CTGATTCGGGAGTTTACCCAGCGCCCCCTGCTAGTTGAGCGGGACAGGGGACCCTGTGTTCTCACTGTGA
TTTGCAACTGTCCTAACCCTGGATTACATCAAGATCTTTGTTGCCATCTCTGTGCTGAGTATAATAAATA
CAGAAATTAAAATATACTGGGGCTCCTATCGCCATCCTGTAAACGCCACCGTCTTCACCCGCCCAAGCAA
ACCAAGGCGAACCTTACCTGGTACTTTTAACATCTCTCCCTCTGTGATTTACAACAGTTTCAACCCAGAC
GGAGTGAGTCTACGAGAGAACCTCTCCGAGCTCAGCTACTCCATCAGAAAAAACACCACCCTCCTTACCT
GCCGGGAACGTACGAGTGCGTCACCGGCCGCTGCACCACACCTACCGCCTGACCGTAAACCAGACTTTTT
CCGGACAGACCTCAATAACTCTGTTTACCAGAACAGGAGGTGAGCTTAGAAAACCCTTAGGGTATTAGGC
CAAAGGCGCAGCTACTGTGGGGTTTATGAACAATTCAAGCAACTCTACGGGCTATTCTAATTCAGGTTTC
TCTAGAAATGGACGGAATTATTACAGAGCAGCGCCTGCTAGAAAGACGCAGGGCAGCGGCCGAGCAACAG
CGCATGAATCAAGAGCTCCAAGACATGGTTAACTTGCACCAGTGCAAAAGGGGTATCTTTTGTCTGGTAA
AGCAGGCCAAAGTCACCTACGACAGTAATACCACCGGACACCGCCTTAGCTACAAGTTGCCAACCAAGCG
TCAGAAATTGGTGGTCATGGTGGGAGAAAAGCCCATTACCATAACTCAGCACTCGGTAGAAACCGAAGGC
TGCATTCACTCACCTTGTCAAGGACCTGAGGATCTCTGCACCCTTATTAAGACCCTGTGCGGTCTCAAAG
ATCTTATTCCCTTTAACTAATAAAAAAAAATAATAAAGCATCACTTACTTAAAATCAGTTAGCAAATTTC
TGTCCAGTTTATTCAGCAGCACCTCCTTGCCCTCCTCCCAGCTCTGGTATTGCAGCTTCCTCCTGGCTGC
AAACTTTCTCCACAATCTAAATGGAATGTCAGTTTCCTCCTGTTCCTGTCCATCCGCACCCACTATCTTC
ATGTTGTTGCAGATGAAGCGCGCAAGACCGTCTGAAGATACCTTCAACCCCGTGTATCCATATGACACGG
AAACCGGTCCTCCAACTGTGCCTTTTCTTACTCCTCCCTTTGTATCCCCCAATGGGTTTCAAGAGAGTCC
CCCTGGGGTACTCTCTTTGCGCCTATCCGAACCTCTAGTTACCTCCAATGGCATGCTTGCGCTCAAAATG
GGCAACGGCCTCTCTCTGGACGAGGCCGGCAACCTTACCTCCCAAAATGTAACCACTGTGAGCCCACCTC
TCAAAAAAACCAAGTCAAACATAAACCTGGAAATATCTGCACCCCTCACAGTTACCTCAGAAGCCCTAAC
TGTGGCTGCCGCCGCACCTCTAATGGTCGCGGGCAACACACTCACCATGCAATCACAGGCCCCGCTAACC
GTGCACGACTCCAAACTTAGCATTGCCACCCAAGGACCCCTCACAGTGTCAGAAGGAAAGCTAGCCCTGC
AAACATCAGGCCCCCTCACCACCACCGATAGCAGTACCCTTACTATCACTGCCTCACCCCCTCTAACTAC
TGCCACTGGTAGCTTGGGCATTGACTTGAAAGAGCCCATTTATACACAAAATGGAAAACTAGGACTAAAG
TACGGGGCTCCTTTGCATGTAACAGACGACCTAAACACTTTGACCGTAGCAACTGGTCCAGGTGTGACTA
TTAATAATACTTCCTTGCAAACTAAAGTTACTGGAGCCTTGGGTTTTGATTCACAAGGCAATATGCAACT
TAATGTAGCAGGAGGACTAAGGATTGATTCTCAAAACAGACGCCTTATACTTGATGTTAGTTATCCGTTT
GATGCTCAAAACCAACTAAATCTAAGACTAGGACAGGGCCCTCTTTTTATAAACTCAGCCCACAACTTGG
ATATTAACTACAACAAAGGCCTTTACTTGTTTACAGCTTCAAACAATTCCAAAAAGCTTGAGGTTAACCT
AAGCACTGCCAAGGGGTTGATGTTTGACGCTACAGCCATAGCCATTAATGCAGGAGATGGGCTTGAATTT
GGTTCACCTAATGCACCAAACACAAATCCCCTCAAAACAAAAATTGGCCATGGCCTAGAATTTGATTCAA
ACAAGGCTATGGTTCCTAAACTAGGAACTGGCCTTAGTTTTGACAGCACAGGTGCCATTACAGTAGGAAA
CAAAAATAATGATAAGCTAACTTTGTGGACCACACCAGCTCCATCTCCTAACTGTAGACTAAATGCAGAG
AAAGATGCTAAACTCACTTTGGTCTTAACAAAATGTGGCAGTCAAATACTTGCTACAGTTTCAGTTTTGG
CTGTTAAAGGCAGTTTGGCTCCAATATCTGGAACAGTTCAAAGTGCTCATCTTATTATAAGATTTGACGA
AAATGGAGTGCTACTAAACAATTCCTTCCTGGACCCAGAATATTGGAACTTTAGAAATGGAGATCTTACT
GAAGGCACAGCCTATACAAACGCTGTTGGATTTATGCCTAACCTATCAGCTTATCCAAAATCTCACGGTA
AAACTGCCAAAAGTAACATTGTCAGTCAAGTTTACTTAAACGGAGACAAAACTAAACCTGTAACACTAAC
CATTACACTAAACGGTACACAGGAAACAGGAGACACAACTCCAAGTGCATACTCTATGTCATTTTCATGG
GACTGGTCTGGCCACAACTACATTAATGAAATATTTGCCACATCCTCTTACACTTTTTCATACATTGCCC
AAGAATAAAGAATCGTTTGTGTTATGTTTCAACGTGTTTATTTTTCAATTGCAGAAAATTTCGAATCATT
TTTCATTCAGTAGTATAGCCCCACCACCACATAGCTTATACAGATCACCGTACCTTAATCAAACTCACAG
AACCCTAGTATTCAACCTGCCACCTCCCTCCCAACACACAGAGTACACAGTCCTTTCTCCCCGGCTGGCC
TTAAAAAGCATCATATCATGGGTAACAGACATATTCTTAGGTGTTATATTCCACACGGTTTCCTGTCGAG
CCAAACGCTCATCAGTGATATTAATAAACTCCCCGGGCAGCTCACTTAAGTTCATGTCGCTGTCCAGCTG
CTGAGCCACAGGCTGCTGTCCAACTTGCGGTTGCTTAACGGGCGGCGAAGGAGAAGTCCACGCCTACATG
GGGGTAGAGTCATAATCGTGCATCAGGATAGGGCGGTGGTGCTGCAGCAGCGCGCGAATAAACTGCTGCC
GCCGCCGCTCCGTCCTGCAGGAATACAACATGGCAGTGGTCTCCTCAGCGATGATTCGCACCGCCCGCAG
CATAAGGCGCCTTGTCCTCCGGGCACAGCAGCGCACCCTGATCTCACTTAAATCAGCACAGTAACTGCAG
CACAGCACCACAATATTGTTCAAAATCCCACAGTGCAAGGCGCTGTATCCAAAGCTCATGGCGGGGACCA
CAGAACCCACGTGGCCATCATACCACAAGCGCAGGTAGATTAAGTGGCGACCCCTCATAAACACGCTGGA
CATAAACATTACCTCTTTTGGCATGTTGTAATTCACCACCTCCCGGTACCATATAAACCTCTGATTAAAC
ATGGCGCCATCCACCACCATCCTAAACCAGCTGGCCAAAACCTGCCCGCCGGCTATACACTGCAGGGAAC
CGGGACTGGAACAATGACAGTGGAGAGCCCAGGACTCGTAACCATGGATCATCATGCTCGTCATGATATC
AATGTTGGCACAACACAGGCACACGTGCATACACTTCCTCAGGATTACAAGCTCCTCCCGCGTTAGAACC
ATATCCCAGGGAACAACCCATTCCTGAATCAGCGTAAATCCCACACTGCAGGGAAGACCTCGCACGTAAC
TCACGTTGTGCATTGTCAAAGTGTTACATTCGGGCAGCAGCGGATGATCCTCCAGTATGGTAGCGCGGGT
TTCTGTCTCAAAAGGAGGTAGACGATCCCTACTGTACGGAGTGCGCCGAGACAACCGAGATCGTGTTGGT
CGTAGTGTCATGCCAAATGGAACGCCGGACGTAGTCATATTTCCTGAAGCAAAACCAGGTGCGGGCGTGA
CAAACAGATCTGCGTCTCCGGTCTCGCCGCTTAGATCGCTCTGTGTAGTAGTTGTAGTATATCCACTCTC
TCAAAGCATCCAGGCGCCCCCTGGCTTCGGGTTCTATGTAAACTCCTTCATGCGCCGCTGCCCTGATAAC
ATCCACCACCGCAGAATAAGCCACACCCAGCCAACCTACACATTCGTTCTGCGAGTCACACACGGGAGGA
GCGGGAAGAGCTGGAAGAACCATGTTTTTTTTTTTATTCCAAAAGATTATCCAAAACCTCAAAATGAAGA
TCTATTAAGTGAACGCGCTCCCCTCCGGTGGCGTGGTCAAACTCTACAGCCAAAGAACAGATAATGGCAT
TTGTAAGATGTTGCACAATGGCTTCCAAAAGGCAAACGGCCCTCACGTCCAAGTGGACGTAAAGGCTAAA
CCCTTCAGGGTGAATCTCCTCTATAAACATTCCAGCACCTTCAACCATGCCCAAATAATTCTCATCTCGC
CACCTTCTCAATATATCTCTAAGCAAATCCCGAATATTAAGTCCGGCCATTGTAAAAATCTGCTCCAGAG
CGCCCTCCACCTTCAGCCTCAAGCAGCGAATCATGATTGCAAAAATTCAGGTTCCTCACAGACCTGTATA
AGATTCAAAAGCGGAACATTAACAAAAATACCGCGATCCCGTAGGTCCCTTCGCAGGGCCAGCTGAACAT
AATCGTGCAGGTCTGCACGGACCAGCGCGGCCACTTCCCCGCCAGGAACCATGACAAAAGAACCCACACT
GATTATGACACGCATACTCGGAGCTATGCTAACCAGCGTAGCCCCGATGTAAGCTTGTTGCATGGGCGGC
GATATAAAATGCAAGGTGCTGCTCAAAAAATCAGGCAAAGCCTCGCGCAAAAAAGAAAGCACATCGTAGT
CATGCTCATGCAGATAAAGGCAGGTAAGCTCCGGAACCACCACAGAAAAAGACACCATTTTTCTCTCAAA
CATGTCTGCGGGTTTCTGCATAAACACAAAATAAAATAACAAAAAAACATTTAAACATTAGAAGCCTGTC
TTACAACAGGAAAAACAACCCTTATAAGCATAAGACGGACTACGGCCATGCCGGCGTGACCGTAAAAAAA
CTGGTCACCGTGATTAAAAAGCACCACCGACAGCTCCTCGGTCATGTCCGGAGTCATAATGTAAGACTCG
GTAAACACATCAGGTTGATTCACATCGGTCAGTGCTAAAAAGCGACCGAAATAGCCCGGGGGAATACATA
CCCGCAGGCGTAGAGACAACATTACAGCCCCCATAGGAGGTATAACAAAATTAATAGGAGAGAAAAACAC
ATAAACACCTGAAAAACCCTCCTGCCTAGGCAAAATAGCACCCTCCCGCTCCAGAACAACATACAGCGCT
TCCACAGCGGCAGCCATAACAGTCAGCCTTACCAGTAAAAAAGAAAACCTATTAAAAAAACACCACTCGA
CACGGCACCAGCTCAATCAGTCACAGTGTAAAAAAGGGCCAAGTGCAGAGCGAGTATATATAGGACTAAA
AAATGACGTAACGGTTAAAGTCCACAAAAAACACCCAGAAAACCGCACGCGAACCTACGCCCAGAAACGA
AAGCCAAAAAACCCACAACTTCCTCAAATCGTCACTTCCGTTTTCCCACGTTACGTCACTTCCCATTTTA
AGAAAACTACAATTCCCAACACATACAAGTTACTCCGCCCTAAAACCTACGTCACCCGCCCCGTTCCCAC
GCCCCGCGCCACGTCACAAACTCCACCCCCTCATTATCATATTGGCTTCAATCCAAAATAAGGTATATTA
TTGATGATGTTAATTAATTTAAATCCGCATGCGATATCGAGCTCTCCCGGGAATTCGGATCTGCGACGCG
AGGCTGGATGGCCTTCCCCATTATGATTCTTCTCGCTTCCGGCGGCATCGGGATGCCCGCGTTGCAGGCC
ATGCTGTCCAGGCAGGTAGATGACGACCATCAGGGACAGCTTCAAGGCCAGCAAAAGGCCAGGAACCGTA
AAAAGGCCGCGTTGCTGGCGTTTTTCCATAGGCTCCGCCCCCCTGACGAGCATCACAAAAATCGACGCTC
AAGTCAGAGGTGGCGAAACCCGACAGGACTATAAAGATACCAGGCGTTTCCCCCTGGAAGCTCCCTCGTG
CGCTCTCCTGTTCCGACCCTGCCGCTTACCGGATACCTGTCCGCCTTTCTCCCTTCGGGAAGCGTGGCGC
TTTCTCATAGCTCACGCTGTAGGTATCTCAGTTCGGTGTAGGTCGTTCGCTCCAAGCTGGGCTGTGTGCA
CGAACCCCCCGTTCAGCCCGACCGCTGCGCCTTATCCGGTAACTATCGTCTTGAGTCCAACCCGGTAAGA
CACGACTTATCGCCACTGGCAGCAGCCACTGGTAACAGGATTAGCAGAGCGAGGTATGTAGGCGGTGCTA
CAGAGTTCTTGAAGTGGTGGCCTAACTACGGCTACACTAGAAGGACAGTATTTGGTATCTGCGCTCTGCT
GAAGCCAGTTACCTTCGGAAAAAGAGTTGGTAGCTCTTGATCCGGCAAACAAACCACCGCTGGTAGCGGT
GGTTTTTTTGTTTGCAAGCAGCAGATTACGCGCAGAAAAAAAGGATCTCAAGAAGATCCTTTGATCTTTT
CTACGGGGTCTGACGCTCAGTGGAACGAAAACTCACGTTAAGGGATTTTGGTCATGAGATTATCAAAAAG
GATCTTCACCTAGATCCTTTTAAATCAATCTAAAGTATATATGAGTAAACTTGGTCTGACAGTTACCAAT
GCTTAATCAGTGAGGCACCTATCTCAGCGATCTGTCTATTTCGTTCATCCATAGTTGCCTGACTCCCCGT
CGTGTAGATAACTACGATACGGGAGGGCTTACCATCTGGCCCCAGTGCTGCAATGATACCGCGAGACCCA
CGCTCACCGGCTCCAGATTTATCAGCAATAAACCAGCCAGCCGGAAGGGCCGAGCGCAGAAGTGGTCCTG
CAACTTTATCCGCCTCCATCCAGTCTATTAATTGTTGCCGGGAAGCTAGAGTAAGTAGTTCGCCAGTTAA
TAGTTTGCGCAACGTTGTTGCCATTGCTACAGGCATCGTGGTGTCACGCTCGTCGTTTGGTATGGCTTCA
TTCAGCTCCGGTTCCCAACGATCAAGGCGAGTTACATGATCCCCCATGTTGTGCAAAAAAGCGGTTAGCT
CCTTCGGTCCTCCGATCGTTGTCAGAAGTAAGTTGGCCGCAGTGTTATCACTCATGGTTATGGCAGCACT
GCATAATTCTCTTACTGTCATGCCATCCGTAAGATGCTTTTCTGTGACTGGTGAGTACTCAACCAAGTCA
TTCTGAGAATAGTGTATGCGGCGACCGAGTTGCTCTTGCCCGGCGTCAACACGGGATAATACCGCGCCAC
ATAGCAGAACTTTAAAAGTGCTCATCATTGGAAAACGTTCTTCGGGGCGAAAACTCTCAAGGATCTTACC
GCTGTTGAGATCCAGTTCGATGTAACCCACTCGTGCACCCAACTGATCTTCAGCATCTTTTACTTTCACC
AGCGTTTCTGGGTGAGCAAAAACAGGAAGGCAAAATGCCGCAAAAAAGGGAATAAGGGCGACACGGAAAT
GTTGAATACTCATACTCTTCCTTTTTCAATATTATTGAAGCATTTATCAGGGTTATTGTCTCATGAGCGG
ATACATATTTGAATGTATTTAGAAAAATAAACAAATAGGGGTTCCGCGCACATTTCCCCGAAAAGTGCCA
CCTGACGTCTAAGAAACCATTATTATCATGACATTAACCTATAAAAATAGGCGTATCACGAGGCCCTTTC
GTCTTCAAGAATTGGATCCGAATTCCCGGGAGAGCTCGATATCGCATGCGGATTTAAATTAATTAACATC
ATCAATAATATACCTTATTTTGGATTGAAGCCAATATGATAATGAGGGGGTGGAGTTTGTGACGTGGCGC
GGGGCGTGGGAACGGGGCGGGTGACGTAGTAGTGTGGCGGAAGTGTGATGTTGCAAGTGTGGCGGAACAC
ATGTAAGCGACGGATGTGGCAAAAGTGACGTTTTTGGTGTGCGCCGGTGTACACAGGAAGTGACAATTTT
CGCGCGGTTTTAGGCGGATGTTGTAGTAAATTTGGGCGTAACCGAGTAAGATTTGGCCATTTTCGCGGGA
AAACTGAATAAGAGGAAGTGAAATCTGAATAATTTTGTGTTACTCATAGCGCGTAATATTTGTCTAGGGC
CGCGGGGACTTTGACCGTTTACGTGGAGACTCGCCCAGGTGTTTTTCTCAGGTGTTTTCCGCGTTCCGGG
TCAAAGTTGGCGTTTTATTATTATAGTCAGTCGAAGCTTGGATCCGGTACCTCTAGAATTCTCGAGCGGC
CGCTAGCGACATCGGATCTCCCGATCCCCTATGGTGCACTCTCAGTACAATCTGCTCTGATGCCGCATAG
TTAAGCCAGTATCTGCTCCCTGCTTGTGTGTTGGAGGTCGCTGAGTAGTGCGCGAGCAAAATTTAAGCTA
CAACAAGGCAAGGCTTGACCGACAATTGCATGAAGAATCTGCTTAGGGTTAGGCGTTTTGCGCTGCTTCG
CGATGTACGGGCCAGATATACGCGTTGACATTGATTATTGACTAGTTATTAATAGTAATCAATTACGGGG
TCATTAGTTCATAGCCCATATATGGAGTTCCGCGTTACATAACTTACGGTAAATGGCCCGCCTGGCTGAC
CGCCCAACGACCCCCGCCCATTGACGTCAATAATGACGTATGTTCCCATAGTAACGCCAATAGGGACTTT
CCATTGACGTCAATGGGTGGAGTATTTACGGTAAACTGCCCACTTGGCAGTACATCAAGTGTATCATATG
CCAAGTACGCCCCCTATTGACGTCAATGACGGTAAATGGCCCGCCTGGCATTATGCCCAGTACATGACCT
TATGGGACTTTCCTACTTGGCAGTACATCTACGTATTAGTCATCGCTATTACCATGGTGATGCGGTTTTG
GCAGTACATCAATGGGCGTGGATAGCGGTTTGACTCACGGGGATTTCCAAGTCTCCACCCCATTGACGTC
AATGGGAGTTTGTTTTGGCACCAAAATCAACGGGACTTTCCAAAATGTCGTAACAACTCCGCCCCATTGA
CGCAAATGGGCGGTAGGCGTGTACGGTGGGAGGTCTATATAAGCAGAGCTCTCTGGCTAACTAGAGAACC
CACTGCTTACTGGCTTATCGAAATTAATACGACTCACTATAGGGAGACCCAAGCTGGCTAGTTAAGCTAT
CAACAAGTTTGTACAAAAAAGCAGGCTATGTCTGGGGGCAAATACGTAGACTCCGAGGGGCACCTCTACA
CCGTTCCCATCCGGGAGCAGGGCAACATCTACAAGCCCAACAACAAGGCCATGGCGGAGGAGATGAGCGA
GAAGCAGGTGTACGACGCGCACACCAAGGAAATCGACCTGGTCAACCGCGACCCCAAGCATCTCAACGAC
GACGTGGTCAAGATTGATTTTGAAGATGTGATTGCAGAACCAGAAGGAACACACAGTTTTGATGGCATCT
GGAAGGCCAGCTTCACCACCTTCACTGTGACAAAATACTGGTTTTACCGCTTGCTGTCTGCCCTCTTTGG
CATCCCAATGGCACTCATATGGGGCATTTACTTTGCCATTCTTTCTTTCCTGCACATCTGGGCAGTTGTG
CCGTGCATTAAGAGTTTCCTGATTGAGATTCAGTGCATCAGCCGTGTCTATTCCATCTACGTCCACACCT
TCTGTGACCCGTTCTTTGAGGCTGTTGGCAAAATATTCAGCAATATCCGCATCAACATGCAGAAAGAAAC
ATAAGCTTCTAGATAAGATATCCGATCCACCGGATCTAGATAACTGATCATAATCAGCCATACCACATTT
GTAGAGGTTTTACTTGCTTTAAAAAACCTCCCACACCTCCCCCTGAACCTGAAACATAAAATGAATGCAA
TTGTTGTTGTTAACTTGTTTATTGCAGCTTATAATGGTTACAAATAAAGCAATAGCATCACAAATTTCAC
AAATAAAGCATTTTTTTCACTGCATTCTAGTTGTGGTTTGTCCAAACTCATCAATGTATCTTAACGCGGA
GGTTTATCGACGATCTGCTAGTGATTAATAGTAATCAATTACGGGGTCATTAGTTCATAGCCCATATATG
GAGTTCCGCGTTACATAACTTACGGTAAATGGCCCGCCTGGCTGACCGCCCAACGACCCCCGCCCATTGA
CGTCAATAATGACGTATGTTCCCATAGTAACGCCAATAGGGACTTTCCATTGACGTCAATGGGTGGAGTA
TTTACGGTAAACTGCCCACTTGGCAGTACATCAAGTGTATCATATGCCAAGTACGCCCCCTATTGACGTC
AATGACGGTAAATGGCCCGCCTGGCATTATGCCCAGTACATGACCTTATGGGACTTTCCTACTTGGCAGT
ACATCTACGTATTAGTCATCGCTATTACCATGGTGATGCGGTTTTGGCAGTACATCAATGGGCGTGGATA
GCGGTTTGACTCACGGGGATTTCCAAGTCTCCACCCCATTGACGTCAATGGGAGTTTGTTTTGGCACCAA
AATCAACGGGACTTTCCAAAATGTCGTAACAACTCCGCCCCATTGACGCAAATGGGCGGTAGGCGTGTAC
GGTGGGAGGTCTATATAAGCAGAGCTGGTTTAGTGAACCGTCAGATCCGCTAGCGCTACCGGTCGCCACC
ATGGTGAGCAAGGGCGAGGAGCTGTTCACCGGGGTGGTGCCCATCCTGGTCGAGCTGGACGGCGACGTAA
ACGGCCACAAGTTCAGCGTGTCCGGCGAGGGCGAGGGCGATGCCACCTACGGCAAGCTGACCCTGAAGTT
CATCTGCACCACCGGCAAGCTGCCCGTGCCCTGGCCCACCCTCGTGACCACCCTGACCTACGGCGTGCAG
TGCTTCAGCCGCTACCCCGACCACATGAAGCAGCACGACTTCTTCAAGTCCGCCATGCCCGAAGGCTACG
TCCAGGAGCGCACCATCTTCTTCAAGGACGACGGCAACTACAAGACCCGCGCCGAGGTGAAGTTCGAGGG
CGACACCCTGGTGAACCGCATCGAGCTGAAGGGCATCGACTTCAAGGAGGACGGCAACATCCTGGGGCAC
AAGCTGGAGTACAACTACAACAGCCACAACGTCTATATCATGGCCGACAAGCAGAAGAACGGCATCAAGG
TGAACTTCAAGATCCGCCACAACATCGAGGACGGCAGCGTGCAGCTCGCCGACCACTACCAGCAGAACAC
CCCCATCGGCGACGGCCCCGTGCTGCTGCCCGACAACCACTACCTGAGCACCCAGTCCGCCCTGAGCAAA
GACCCCAACGAGAAGCGCGATCACATGGTCCTGCTGGAGTTCGTGACCGCCGCCGGGATCACTCTCGGCA
TGGACGAGCTGTACAAGTAAACCCAGCTTT
